>Addgene plasmid #144014 | TFORF2347 | addgene full sequence | sequence record 353033 | Addgene NGS Result
GGCTCCGGTGCCCGTCAGTGGGCAGAGCGCACATCGCCCACAGTCCCCGAGAAGTTGGGGGGAGGGGTCG
GCAATTGAACCGGTGCCTAGAGAAGGTGGCGCGGGGTAAACTGGGAAAGTGATGTCGTGTACTGGCTCCG
CCTTTTTCCCGAGGGTGGGGGAGAACCGTATATAAGTGCAGTAGTCGCCGTGAACGTTCTTTTTCGCAAC
GGGTTTGCCGCCAGAACACAGGTAAGTGCCGTGTGTGGTTCCCGCGGGCCTGGCCTCTTTACGGGTTATG
GCCCTTGCGTGCCTTGAATTACTTCCACCTGGCTGCAGTACGTGATTCTTGATCCCGAGCTTCGGGTTGG
AAGTGGGTGGGAGAGTTCGAGGCCTTGCGCTTAAGGAGCCCCTTCGCCTCGTGCTTGAGTTGAGGCCTGG
CCTGGGCGCTGGGGCCGCCGCGTGCGAATCTGGTGGCACCTTCGCGCCTGTCTCGCTGCTTTCGATAAGT
CTCTAGCCATTTAAAATTTTTGATGACCTGCTGCGACGCTTTTTTTCTGGCAAGATAGTCTTGTAAATGC
GGGCCAAGATCTGCACACTGGTATTTCGGTTTTTGGGGCCGCGGGCGGCGACGGGGCCCGTGCGTCCCAG
CGCACATGTTCGGCGAGGCGGGGCCTGCGAGCGCGGCCACCGAGAATCGGACGGGGGTAGTCTCAAGCTG
GCCGGCCTGCTCTGGTGCCTGGCCTCGCGCCGCCGTGTATCGCCCCGCCCTGGGCGGCAAGGCTGGCCCG
GTCGGCACCAGTTGCGTGAGCGGAAAGATGGCCGCTTCCCGGCCCTGCTGCAGGGAGCTCAAAATGGAGG
ACGCGGCGCTCGGGAGAGCGGGCGGGTGAGTCACCCACACAAAGGAAAAGGGCCTTTCCGTCCTCAGCCG
TCGCTTCATGTGACTCCACGGAGTACCGGGCGCCGTCCAGGCACCTCGATTAGTTCTCGAGCTTTTGGAG
TACGTCGTCTTTAGGTTGGGGGGAGGGGTTTTATGCGATGGAGTTTCCCCACACTGAGTGGGTGGAGACT
GAAGTTAGGCCAGCTTGGCACTTGATGTAATTCTCCTTGGAATTTGCCCTTTTTGAGTTTGGATCTTGGT
TCATTCTCAAGCCTCAGACAGTGGTTCAAAGTTTTTTTCTTCCATTTCAGGTGTCGTGAGGCTAGCACCG
CCACCATGAGTTCGTACTTCGTGAACCCGCTGTACTCCAAGTACAAGGCGGCGGCTGCGGCGGCGGCGGC
GGCGGGCGAGGCCATCAATCCCACTTACTACGACTGTCACTTCGCGCCCGAGGTCGGCGGCCGTCACGCC
GCCGCCGCAGCAGCCCTGCAGCTCTATGGCAACAGCGCCGCCGGCTTCCCGCACGCGCCCCCGCAGGCGC
ACGCGCACCCGCACCCGTCCCCGCCGCCCTCCGGGACTGGGTGCGGCGGTAGGGAAGGCCGGGGCCAGGA
GTACTTCCACCCCGGCGGGGGCAGCCCGGCCGCTGCCTACCAGGCCGCCCCCCCTCCTCCTCCGCATCCT
CCGCCTCCGCCGCCACCTCCCCCCTGCGGCGGGATTGCCTGTCACGGGGAGCCCGCGAAGTTTTACGGAT
ACGATAACTTACAGAGACAGCCGATTTTTACGACCCAGCAAGAGGCCGAGCTGGTACAATATCCTGACTG
TAAATCGTCCAGTGGTAATATTGGCGAGGACCCAGACCACTTAAATCAGAGCTCGTCTCCTTCTCAAATG
TTTCCGTGGATGAGACCACAAGCTCCTGGTAGACGAAGAGGAAGACAAACCTACAGTCGCTTCCAAACTC
TAGAGTTGGAAAAGGAATTTCTTTTTAACCCCTATCTGACCAGGAAAAGAAGAATCGAGGTTTCCCACGC
CCTAGCCCTCACCGAGAGACAGGTAAAAATCTGGTTCCAGAACAGGAGAATGAAATGGAAAAAGGAAAAC
AACAAGGACAAATTTCCCGTTTCCCGGCAGGAGGTGAAGGACGGGGAAACGAAAAAGGAAGCCCAAGAGC
TGGAGGAAGACAGAGCCGAAGGCCTGACAAATTAGTAATGAACTAGTCCGTAACTTGAAAGTATTTCGAT
TTCTTGGCTTTATATATCTTGTGGAAAGGACGAGTCATTTCATTAGTCCCGTTAGAGACGCGTTAAGTCG
ACAATCAACCTCTGGATTACAAAATTTGTGAAAGATTGACTGGTATTCTTAACTATGTTGCTCCTTTTAC
GCTATGTGGATACGCTGCTTTAATGCCTTTGTATCATGCTATTGCTTCCCGTATGGCTTTCATTTTCTCC
TCCTTGTATAAATCCTGGTTGCTGTCTCTTTATGAGGAGTTGTGGCCCGTTGTCAGGCAACGTGGCGTGG
TGTGCACTGTGTTTGCTGACGCAACCCCCACTGGTTGGGGCATTGCCACCACCTGTCAGCTCCTTTCCGG
GACTTTCGCTTTCCCCCTCCCTATTGCCACGGCGGAACTCATCGCCGCCTGCCTTGCCCGCTGCTGGACA
GGGGCTCGGCTGTTGGGCACTGACAATTCCGTGGTGTTGTCGGGGAAATCATCGTCCTTTCCTTGGCTGC
TCGCCTGTGTTGCCACCTGGATTCTGCGCGGGACGTCCTTCTGCTACGTCCCTTCGGCCCTCAATCCAGC
GGACCTTCCTTCCCGCGGCCTGCTGCCGGCTCTGCGGCCTCTTCCGCGTCTTCGCCTTCGCCCTCAGACG
AGTCGGATCTCCCTTTGGGCCGCCTCCCCGCGTCGACTTTAAGACCAATGACTTACAAGGCAGCTGTAGA
TCTTAGCCACTTTTTAAAAGAAAAGGGGGGACTGGAAGGGCTAATTCACTCCCAACGAAGACAAGATCTG
CTTTTTGCTTGTACTGGGTCTCTCTGGTTAGACCAGATCTGAGCCTGGGAGCTCTCTGGCTAACTAGGGA
ACCCACTGCTTAAGCCTCAATAAAGCTTGCCTTGAGTGCTTCAAGTAGTGTGTGCCCGTCTGTTGTGTGA
CTCTGGTAACTAGAGATCCCTCAGACCCTTTTAGTCAGTGTGGAAAATCTCTAGCAGTACGTATAGTAGT
TCATGTCATCTTATTATTCAGTATTTATAACTTGCAAAGAAATGAATATCAGAGAGTGAGAGGAACTTGT
TTATTGCAGCTTATAATGGTTACAAATAAAGCAATAGCATCACAAATTTCACAAATAAAGCATTTTTTTC
ACTGCATTCTAGTTGTGGTTTGTCCAAACTCATCAATGTATCTTATCATGTCTGGCTCTAGCTATCCCGC
CCCTAACTCCGCCCATCCCGCCCCTAACTCCGCCCAGTTCCGCCCATTCTCCGCCCCATGGCTGACTAAT
TTTTTTTATTTATGCAGAGGCCGAGGCCGCCTCGGCCTCTGAGCTATTCCAGAAGTAGTGAGGAGGCTTT
TTTGGAGGCCTAGGGACGTACCCAATTCGCCCTATAGTGAGTCGTATTACGCGCGCTCACTGGCCGTCGT
TTTACAACGTCGTGACTGGGAAAACCCTGGCGTTACCCAACTTAATCGCCTTGCAGCACATCCCCCTTTC
GCCAGCTGGCGTAATAGCGAAGAGGCCCGCACCGATCGCCCTTCCCAACAGTTGCGCAGCCTGAATGGCG
AATGGG
[124 nt withheld, positions 3647-3770]
C
[91 nt withheld, positions 3772-3862]
A
[49 nt withheld, positions 3864-3912]
CCTTTGACGTTGGAGTCCACGTTCTTT
[37 nt withheld, positions 3940-3976]
ACCCTATCTCGGTCTATTCTTTTGATTTATAAGGGATTTTGCCGATTTCGGCCTATTGGTTAAAAAATGA
GCTGATTTAACAAAAATTTAACGCGAATTTTAACAAAATATTAACGCTTACAATTTAGGTGGCACTTTTC
GGGGAAATGTGCGCGGAACCCCTATTTGTTTATTTTTCTAAATACATTCAAATATGTATCCGCTCATGAG
ACAATAACCCTGATAAATGCTTCAATAATATTGAAAAAGGAAGAGTATGAGTATTCAACATTTCCGTGTC
GCCCTTATTCCCTTTTTTGCGGCATTTTGCCTTCCTGTTTTTGCTCACCCAGAAACGCTGGTGAAAGTAA
AAGATGCTGAAGATCAGTTGGGTGCACGAGTGGGTTACATCGAACTGGATCTCAACAGCGGTAAGATCCT
TGAGAGTTTTCGCCCCGAAGAACGTTTTCCAATGATGAGCACTTTTAAAGTTCTGCTATGTGGCGCGGTA
TTATCCCGTATTGACGCCGGGCAAGAGCAACTCGGTCGCCGCATACACTATTCTCAGAATGACTTGGTTG
AGTACTCACCAGTCACAGAAAAGCATCTTACGGATGGCATGACAGTAAGAGAATTATGCAGTGCTGCCAT
AACCATGAGTGATAACACTGCGGCCAACTTACTTCTGACAACGATCGGAGGACCGAAGGAGCTAACCGCT
TTTTTGCACAACATGGGGGATCATGTAACTCGCCTTGATCGTTGGGAACCGGAGCTGAATGAAGCCATAC
CAAACGACGAGCGTGACACCACGATGCCTGTAGCAATGGCAACAACGTTGCGCAAACTATTAACTGGCGA
ACTACTTACTCTAGCTTCCCGGCAACAATTAATAGACTGGATGGAGGCGGATAAAGTTGCAGGACCACTT
CTGCGCTCGGCCCTTCCGGCTGGCTGGTTTATTGCTGATAAATCTGGAGCCGGTGAGCGTGGGTCTCGCG
GTATCATTGCAGCACTGGGGCCAGATGGTAAGCCCTCCCGTATCGTAGTTATCTACACGACGGGGAGTCA
GGCAACTATGGATGAACGAAATAGACAGATCGCTGAGATAGGTGCCTCACTGATTAAGCATTGGTAACTG
TCAGACCAAGTTTACTCATATATACTTTAGATTGATTTAAAACTTCATTTTTAATTTAAAAGGATCTAGG
TGAAGATCCTTTTTGATAATCTCATGACCAAAATCCCTTAACGTGAGTTTTCGTTCCACTGAGCGTCAGA
CCCCGTAGAAAAGATCAAAGGATCTTCTTGAGATCCTTTTTTTCTGCGCGTAATCTGCTGCTTGCAAACA
AAAAAACCACCGCTACCAGCGGTGGTTTGTTTGCCGGATCAAGAGCTACCAACTCTTTTTCCGAAGGTAA
CTGGCTTCAGCAGAGCGCAGATACCAAATACTGTTCTTCTAGTGTAGCCGTAGTTAGGCCACCACTTCAA
GAACTCTGTAGCACCGCCTACATACCTCGCTCTGCTAATCCTGTTACCAGTGGCTGCTGCCAGTGGCGAT
AAGTCGTGTCTTACCGGGTTGGACTCAAGACGATAGTTACCGGATAAGGCGCAGCGGTCGGGCTGAACGG
GGGGTTCGTGCACACAGCCCAGCTTGGAGCGAACGACCTACACCGAACTGAGATACCTACAGCGTGAGCT
ATGAGAAAGCGCCACGCTTCCCGAAGGGAGAAAGGCGGACAGGTATCCGGTAAGCGGCAGGGTCGGAACA
GGAGAGCGCACGAGGGAGCTTCCAGGGGGAAACGCCTGGTATCTTTATAGTCCTGTCGGGTTTCGCCACC
TCTGACTTGAGCGTCGATTTTTGTGATGCTCGTCAGGGGGGCGGAGCCTATGGAAAAACGCCAGCAACGC
GGCCTTTTTACGGTTCCTGGCCTTTTGCTGGCCTTTTGCTCACATGTTCTTTCCTGCGTTATCCCCTGAT
TCTGTGGATAACCGTATTACCGCCTTTGAGTGAGCTGATACCGCTCGCCGCAGCCGAACGACCGAGCGCA
GCGAGTCAGTGAGCGAGGAAGCGGAAGAGCGCCCAATACGCAAACCGCCTCTCCCCGCGCGTTGGCCGAT
TCATTAATGCAGCTGGCACGACAGGTTTCCCGACTGGAAAGCGGGCAGTGAGCGCAACGCAATTAATGTG
AGTTAGCTCACTCATTAGGCACCCCAGGCTTTACACTTTATGCTTCCGGCTCGTATGTTGTGTGGAATTG
TGAGCGGATAACAATTTCACACAGGAAACAGCTATGACCATGATTACGCCAAGCGCGCAATTAACCCTCA
CTAAAGGGAACAAAAGCTGGAGCTGCAAGCTTAATGTAGTCTTATGCAATACTCTTGTAGTCTTGCAACA
TGGTAACGATGAGTTAGCAACATGCCTTACAAGGAGAGAAAAAGCACCGTGCATGCCGATTGGTGGAAGT
AAGGTGGTACGATCGTGCCTTATTAGGAAGGCAACAGACGGGTCTGACATGGATTGGACGAACCACTGAA
TTGCCGCATTGCAGAGATATTGTATTTAAGTGCCTAGCTCGATACATAAACGGGTCTCTCTGGTTAGACC
AGATCTGAGCCTGGGAGCTCTCTGGCTAACTAGGGAACCCACTGCTTAAGCCTCAATAAAGCTTGCCTTG
AGTGCTTCAAGTAGTGTGTGCCCGTCTGTTGTGTGACTCTGGTAACTAGAGATCCCTCAGACCCTTTTAG
TCAGTGTGGAAAATCTCTAGCAGTGGCGCCCGAACAGGGACTTGAAAGCGAAAGGGAAACCAGAGGAGCT
CTCTCGACGCAGGACTCGGCTTGCTGAAGCGCGCACGGCAAGAGGCGAGGGGCGGCGACTGGTGAGTACG
CCAAAAATTTTGACTAGCGGAGGCTAGAAGGAGAGAGATGGGTGCGAGAGCGTCAGTATTAAGCGGGGGA
GAATTAGATCGCGATGGGAAAAAATTCGGTTAAGGCCAGGGGGAAAGAAAAAATATAAATTAAAACATAT
AGTATGGGCAAGCAGGGAGCTAGAACGATTCGCAGTTAATCCTGGCCTGTTAGAAACATCAGAAGGCTGT
AGACAAATACTGGGACAGCTACAACCATCCCTTCAGACAGGATCAGAAGAACTTAGATCATTATATAATA
CAGTAGCAACCCTCTATTGTGTGCATCAAAGGATAGAGATAAAAGACACCAAGGAAGCTTTAGACAAGAT
AGAGGAAGAGCAAAACAAAAGTAAGACCACCGCACAGCAAGCGGCCGCTGATCTTCAGACCTGGAGGAGG
AGATATGAGGGACAATTGGAGAAGTGAATTATATAAATATAAAGTAGTAAAAATTGAACCATTAGGAGTA
GCACCCACCAAGGCAAAGAGAAGAGTGGTGCAGAGAGAAAAAAGAGCAGTGGGAATAGGAGCTTTGTTCC
TTGGGTTCTTGGGAGCAGCAGGAAGCACTATGGGCGCAGCGTCAATGACGCTGACGGTACAGGCCAGACA
ATTATTGTCTGGTATAGTGCAGCAGCAGAACAATTTGCTGAGGGCTATTGAGGCGCAACAGCATCTGTTG
CAACTCACAGTCTGGGGCATCAAGCAGCTCCAGGCAAGAATCCTGGCTGTGGAAAGATACCTAAAGGATC
AACAGCTCCTGGGGATTTGGGGTTGCTCTGGAAAACTCATTTGCACCACTGCTGTGCCTTGGAATGCTAG
TTGGAGTAATAAATCTCTGGAACAGATTTGGAATCACACGACCTGGATGGAGTGGGACAGAGAAATTAAC
AATTACACAAGCTTAATACACTCCTTAATTGAAGAATCGCAAAACCAGCAAGAAAAGAATGAACAAGAAT
TATTGGAATTAGATAAATGGGCAAGTTTGTGGAATTGGTTTAACATAACAAATTGGCTGTGGTATATAAA
ATTATTCATAATGATAGTAGGAGGCTTGGTAGGTTTAAGAATAGTTTTTGCTGTACTTTCTATAGTGAAT
AGAGTTAGGCAGGGATATTCACCATTATCGTTTCAGACCCACCTCCCAACCCCGAGGGGACCCATGCATT
GCATCTCAATTAGTCAGCAACCAGGTGTGGAAAGTCCCCAGGCTCCCCAGCAGGCAGAAGTATGCAAAGC
ATGCGTCTCAATTAGTCAGCAACCATAGTCCCGCCCCTAACTCCGCCCATCCCGCCCCTAACTCCGCCCA
GTTCCGCCCATTCTCCGCCCCATGGCTGACTAATTTTTTTTATTTATGCAGAGGCCGAGGCCGCCTCGGC
CTCTGAGCTATTCCAGAAGTAGTGAGGAGGCTTTTTTGGAGGCCTAGGCTTTTGCAAAAAGCTTTCTAGA
GGTACCACCGGAGCTTACCATGACCGAGTACAAGCCCACGGTGCGCCTCGCCACCCGCGACGACGTCCCC
AGGGCCGTACGCACCCTCGCCGCCGCGTTCGCCGACTACCCCGCCACGCGCCACACCGTCGATCCGGACC
GCCACATCGAGCGGGTCACCGAGCTGCAAGAACTCTTCCTCACGCGCGTCGGGCTCGACATCGGCAAGGT
GTGGGTCGCGGACGACGGCGCCGCCGTGGCGGTCTGGACCACGCCGGAGAGCGTCGAAGCGGGGGCGGTG
TTCGCCGAGATCGGCCCGCGCATGGCCGAGTTGAGCGGTTCCCGGCTGGCCGCGCAGCAACAGATGGAAG
GCCTCCTGGCGCCGCACCGGCCCAAGGAGCCCGCGTGGTTCCTGGCCACCGTCGGCGTCTCGCCCGACCA
CCAGGGCAAGGGTCTGGGCAGCGCCGTCGTGCTCCCCGGAGTGGAGGCGGCCGAGCGCGCCGGGGTGCCC
GCCTTCCTGGAGACCTCCGCGCCCCGCAACCTCCCCTTCTACGAGCGGCTCGGCTTCACCGTCACCGCCG
ACGTCGAGGTGCCCGAAGGACCGCGCACCTGGTGCATGACCCGCAAGCCCGGTGCCAGTTAACGAATTCT
AGATCTTGAGACAAATGGCAGTATTCATCCACAATTTTAAAAGAAAAGGGGGGATTGGGGGGTACAGTGC
AGGGGAAAGAATAGTAGACATAATAGCAACAGACATACAAACTAAAGAATTACAAAAACAAATTACAAAA
ATTCAAAATTTTCGGGTTTATTACAGGGACAGCAGAGATCCACTTTGGCGCCGGCTCGAGGCCTGCAGGT
GCAAAGATGGATAAAGTTTTAAACAGAGAGGAATCTTTGCAGCTAATGGACCTTCTAGGTCTTGAAAGGA
GTGGGAATT
Features (pLannotate 1.2.2; 31 found; start..end, strand, type, name):
      1..1179    +  promoter       EF-1α promoter: strong constitutive promoter for human elongation factor EF-1α
   1196..2062    +  CDS            HOXD8: HXD8_HUMAN - Also known as HOX4E. Experimental evidence at protein level: Swiss-Prot protein existence level 1. Sequence-specific transcription factor which is part of a developmental regulatory system that provides cells with specific positional identities on the anterior-posterior axis. From Homo sapiens (Human).
   2078..2131    +  promoter       U6 promoter (fragment): RNA polymerase III promoter for human U6 snRNA
   2173..2761    +  misc_feature   WPRE: woodchuck hepatitis virus posttranscriptional regulatory element
   2812..2831    +  misc_feature   cPPT/CTS (fragment): central polypurine tract and central termination sequence of HIV-1
   2833..3066    +  LTR            3' LTR (ΔU3): self-inactivating 3' long terminal repeat (LTR) from HIV-1
   3144..3265    +  polyA_signal   SV40 poly(A) signal: SV40 polyadenylation signal
   3305..3440    +  rep_origin     SV40 ori: SV40 origin of replication
   3461..3479    -  promoter       T7 promoter: promoter for bacteriophage T7 RNA polymerase
   3487..3642    +  CDS            lacZα (fragment): LacZα fragment of β-galactosidase; lacZ fragment
   3647..4075    +  rep_origin     f1 ori (sequence partly withheld): f1 bacteriophage origin of replication; arrow indicates direction of (+) strand synthesis
   4128..4232    +  promoter       AmpR promoter: bla
   4233..5093    +  CDS            AmpR: β-lactamase; bla; confers resistance to ampicillin, carbenicillin, and related antibiotics
   5264..5852    +  rep_origin     ori: high-copy-number ColE1/pMB1/pBR322/pUC origin of replication
   6035..6127    +  CDS            lacI (fragment): lac repressor; lacI; The lac repressor binds to the lac operator to inhibit transcription in E. coli. This inhibition can be relieved by adding lactose or isopropyl-β-D-thiogalactopyranoside (IPTG).
   6140..6161    +  protein_bind   CAP binding site: CAP binding activates transcription in the presence of cAMP. E. coli catabolite activator protein
   6176..6206    +  promoter       lac promoter: promoter for the E. coli lac operon
   6214..6230    +  protein_bind   lac operator: The lac repressor binds to the lac operator to inhibit transcription in E. coli. This inhibition can be relieved by adding lactose or isopropyl-β-D-thiogalactopyranoside (IPTG). lac repressor encoded by lacI
   6275..6293    +  promoter       T3 promoter: promoter for bacteriophage T3 RNA polymerase
   6321..6547    +  promoter       RSV promoter: Rous sarcoma virus enhancer/promoter
   6548..6728    +  LTR            5' LTR (truncated): truncated 5' long terminal repeat (LTR) from HIV-1
   6775..6900    +  misc_feature   HIV-1 Ψ: packaging signal of human immunodeficiency virus type 1
   6884..7247    +  CDS            HIV-1 gag (fragment): gag protein from human immunodeficiency virus 1; gag
   7393..7626    +  misc_feature   RRE: The Rev response element (RRE) of HIV-1 allows for Rev-dependent mRNA export from the nucleus to the cytoplasm.
   8003..8029    +  CDS            Rev (fragment): human immunodeficiency virus 1 (HIV-1) Rev protein; rev; enhances nuclear export of unspliced and incompletely spliced viral mRNAs
   8036..8059    +  promoter       SV40 promoter (fragment): SV40 early promoter
   8060..8131    +  promoter       SV40 promoter (fragment): SV40 enhancer and early promoter
   8155..8290    +  rep_origin     SV40 ori: SV40 origin of replication
   8336..8932    +  CDS            PuroR (fragment): puromycin N-acetyltransferase; pac from Streptomyces; confers resistance to puromycin
   8981..9098    +  misc_feature   cPPT/CTS: central polypurine tract and central termination sequence of HIV-1
   9163..9229    +  CDS            small t antigen (fragment): SV40 (simian virus 40) small t antigen
