[The description below was written by a language model from this plasmid's Addgene catalogue record and pLannotate feature annotations shown in this document.]
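Description:
TFORF2347 is a lentiviral mammalian expression plasmid built on the pLX_TRC317 backbone and carrying the human homeobox transcription factor HOXD8 as its open reading frame. It belongs to a large barcoded transcription factor ORF collection in which each construct carries a unique 24-bp barcode, allowing the overexpressed factor to be identified in pooled screens. The barcode itself is not annotated as a feature in the table. The full sequence record is 9,235 nt. In bacteria the plasmid replicates from a high-copy ColE1/pUC-type origin and is selected with ampicillin through the bla gene. An f1 origin and remnants of a lac/lacZα cloning region with T7 and T3 promoters are also present in the backbone. The depositor notes that the plasmid may recombine.

The viral portion has a third-generation, self-inactivating layout. An RSV promoter drives a truncated HIV-1 5' LTR, followed by the Ψ packaging signal with a gag fragment and then the RRE for Rev-dependent nuclear export of the genomic RNA. The genome ends in a ΔU3 3' LTR with a downstream SV40 polyadenylation signal. Within the transfer region, an SV40 early promoter/origin segment drives puromycin N-acetyltransferase for selection of transduced cells, and a cPPT/CTS element follows to aid nuclear import of the preintegration complex. The EF-1α promoter then drives constitutive expression of the HOXD8 coding sequence, with a WPRE downstream to enhance transcript stability and expression. Short matches annotated as U6 promoter, Rev and small t antigen fragments appear to be incidental partial hits rather than functional units. The construct is intended for producing lentivirus to overexpress HOXD8, individually or in pooled transcription factor screens such as directed differentiation studies.
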