Addgene plasmid #144014: TFORF2347
Purpose: Lentiviral vector for overexpressing transcription factor ORFs with unique 24-bp barcodes. Barcodes facilitate identification of transcription factors in pooled screens.
Depositing lab: Feng Zhang. Depositing organization: Broad Institute. Publication: A transcription factor atlas of directed differentiation. Joung J, Ma S, Tay T, Geiger-Schuller KR, Kirchgatterer PC, Verdine VK, Guo B, Arias-Garcia MA, Allen WE, Singh A, Kuksenko O, Abudayyeh OO, Gootenberg JS, Fu Z, Macrae RK, Buenrostro JD, Regev A, Zhang F. Cell. 2023 Jan 5;186(1):209-229.e26. doi: 10.1016/j.cell.2022.11.026. PubMed 36608654.
Backbone
  Vector backbone: pLX_TRC317
  Backbone manufacturer: Broad Institute Genetic Perturbation Platform
  Backbone size w/o insert (bp): 8264
  Vector type: Mammalian Expression, Lentiviral
  Selectable markers: Puromycin
Growth in bacteria
  Bacterial resistance: Ampicillin, 100 μg/mL
  Growth temperature: 37°C
  Growth strain: DH5alpha
  Copy number: High Copy
Gene/Insert
  Gene/Insert name: HOXD8
  Species: H. sapiens (human)
  Insert size (bp): 971
  Entrez Gene: HOXD8 (a.k.a. HOX4, HOX4E, HOX5.4)
  Promoter: EF1a
  Cloning method: Unknown
  Sequencing primers: 5′ GGGTGGAGACTGAAGTTAGGCCAG; 3′ CACATAGCGTAAAAGGAGCAACATAG
Terms and licenses: Academic/Nonprofit Terms; Industry Terms: Not Available to Industry
Depositor comments: NM_001199746,ENST00000450510 . The transcription factor ORF portion of this plasmid was synthesized by Genewiz. Please test multiple small colonies in case of plasmid recombination. To make this collection available in a timely manner, a portion of this collection was not fully sequenced by Addgene. If an Addgene verified full plasmid sequence is not available, please contact us prior to placing an order to request the full sequence.
How to cite: TFORF2347 was a gift from Feng Zhang (Addgene plasmid # 144014 ; http://n2t.net/addgene:144014 ; RRID:Addgene_144014)
