>Addgene plasmid #144014 | TFORF2347 | depositor partial sequence | sequence record 284166 | Insert
ACCGCCACCATGAGTTCGTACTTCGTGAACCCGCTGTACTCCAAGTACAAGGCGGCGGCTGCGGCGGCGG
CGGCGGCGGGCGAGGCCATCAATCCCACTTACTACGACTGTCACTTCGCGCCCGAGGTCGGCGGCCGTCA
CGCCGCCGCCGCAGCAGCCCTGCAGCTCTATGGCAACAGCGCCGCCGGCTTCCCGCACGCGCCCCCGCAG
GCGCACGCGCACCCGCACCCGTCCCCGCCGCCCTCCGGGACTGGGTGCGGCGGTAGGGAAGGCCGGGGCC
AGGAGTACTTCCACCCCGGCGGGGGCAGCCCGGCCGCTGCCTACCAGGCCGCCCCCCCTCCTCCTCCGCA
TCCTCCGCCTCCGCCGCCACCTCCCCCCTGCGGCGGGATTGCCTGTCACGGGGAGCCCGCGAAGTTTTAC
GGATACGATAACTTACAGAGACAGCCGATTTTTACGACCCAGCAAGAGGCCGAGCTGGTACAATATCCTG
ACTGTAAATCGTCCAGTGGTAATATTGGCGAGGACCCAGACCACTTAAATCAGAGCTCGTCTCCTTCTCA
AATGTTTCCGTGGATGAGACCACAAGCTCCTGGTAGACGAAGAGGAAGACAAACCTACAGTCGCTTCCAA
ACTCTAGAGTTGGAAAAGGAATTTCTTTTTAACCCCTATCTGACCAGGAAAAGAAGAATCGAGGTTTCCC
ACGCCCTAGCCCTCACCGAGAGACAGGTAAAAATCTGGTTCCAGAACAGGAGAATGAAATGGAAAAAGGA
AAACAACAAGGACAAATTTCCCGTTTCCCGGCAGGAGGTGAAGGACGGGGAAACGAAAAAGGAAGCCCAA
GAGCTGGAGGAAGACAGAGCCGAAGGCCTGACAAATTAGTAATGAACTAGTCCGTAACTTGAAAGTATTT
CGATTTCTTGGCTTTATATATCTTGTGGAAAGGACGAGTCATTTCATTAGTCCCGTTAGAG
