>Addgene plasmid #144014 | TFORF2347 | depositor partial sequence | sequence record 284167 | Barcode
GTCATTTCATTAGTCCCGTTAGAG
